>Addgene plasmid #14772 | pSuper mouse DGCR8-1 | addgene partial sequence | sequence record 21335 | 14772 with pLXSN5'
GCCCTCACTCCTTCTCTAGGCGCCGGAATTGAAGATCCCCCGGGCTGCAGGAATTCGAACGCTGACGTCA
TCAACCCGCTCCAAGGAATCGCGGGCCCAGTGTCACTAGGCGGGAACACCCAGCGCGCGTGCGCCCTGGC
AGGAAGATGGCTGTGAGGGACAGGGGAGTGGCGCCCTGCAATATTTGCATGTCGCTATGTGTTCTGGGAA
ATCACCATAAACGTGAAATGTCTTTGGATTTGGGAATCTTATAAGTTCTGTATGAGACCACAGATCCCCC
CAATGATGACCAAGATTATTCAAGAGATAATCTTGGTCATCATTGGTTTTTGGAACTCGAGGTTAACGAA
TTCTACCGGGTAGGGGAGGCGCTTTTCCCAAGGCAGTCTGGAGCATGCGCTTTAGCAGCCCCGCTGGGCA
CTTGGCGCTACACAAGTGGCCTCTGGCCTCGCACACATTCCACATCCACCGGTAGGCGCCAACCGGCTCC
GTTCTTTGGTGGCCCCTTCGCGCCACCTTCTACTCCTCCCCTAGTCAGGAAGTTCCCCCCCGCCCCGCAG
CTCGCGTCGTGCAGGACGTGACAAATGGAAGTAGCACGTCTCACTAGTCTCGTGCAGATGGACAGCACCG
CTGAGCAATGGAAGCGGGTAGGCCTTTGGGGCAGCGGCCAATAGCAGCTTTGCTCCTTCGCTTTCTGGGC
TCAGAGGCTGGGAAGGGGTGGGTCCGGGGGCGGGCTCAGGGGCGGGCTCAGGGGCGGGGCGGGCGCCCGA
AGGTCCTCCGGAGGCCCGGCATTCTGCACGCTTCAAAAGCGCACGTCTGCCGCGCTGTTCTCCTCTTCCT
CATCTCCGGGCCTTTCGACCTGCAGCCAAAGCTTACCATGACGAAGTACAAGCCCACGGTGCGCCTCGCC
ACCCGCGACGACGTCCCCAGGGCCGTACGCACCCTCGCCGCCGCGTTCGCCGACTACCCCGGCACGCGGC
ACACCG
