[The description below was written by a language model from this plasmid's Addgene catalogue record.]
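Description:
pSuper mouse DGCR8-1 is a retroviral RNAi plasmid built on the commercial pSUPER.retro.puro backbone (about 6.35 kb without insert), carrying a short hairpin RNA directed against mouse Dgcr8. It is propagated as a high-copy plasmid in E. coli under ampicillin selection, and it provides a puromycin resistance marker for selecting mammalian cells that have taken up or been transduced with the vector. No feature table accompanies the record, so individual elements such as the origin of replication, LTRs and packaging signal are not itemised. As a retroviral vector, it is expected to be packaged into viral particles in a suitable packaging cell line and to integrate stably into target cells.

The insert is a hairpin-encoding oligonucleotide duplex introduced by restriction enzyme cloning. It consists of a sense target sequence, a short loop, the antisense complement and a run of thymidines that acts as a polymerase III terminator. The record does not state the promoter. The pSUPER vector family generally drives hairpin expression from the human H1 RNA polymerase III promoter, producing a transcript that is processed into an siRNA by the cellular RNAi machinery. DGCR8 is the partner of Drosha in the Microprocessor complex, which cleaves primary microRNA transcripts, so knocking it down impairs microRNA maturation broadly. The associated publication concerns how impaired microRNA processing affects cellular transformation and tumorigenesis, which is consistent with use of this construct for stable Dgcr8 depletion in mouse cells. The "-1" suffix suggests it is one of several hairpins against the same gene, though the record does not say so explicitly.
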