Addgene plasmid #14772: pSuper mouse DGCR8-1
Depositing lab: Tyler Jacks. Depositing organization: Massachusetts Institute of Technology. Publication: Impaired microRNA processing enhances cellular transformation and tumorigenesis. Kumar MS, Lu J, Mercer KL, Golub TR, Jacks T. Nat Genet. 2007 May;39(5):673-7. doi: 10.1038/ng2003. PubMed 17401365.
Backbone
  Vector backbone: pSUPER.retro.puro
  Backbone manufacturer: OligoEngine
  Backbone size w/o insert (bp): 6350
  Vector type: Mammalian Expression, Retroviral, RNAi
  Selectable markers: Puromycin
Growth in bacteria
  Bacterial resistance: Ampicillin, 100 μg/mL
  Growth temperature: 37°C
  Growth strain: DH5alpha
  Copy number: High Copy
Gene/Insert
  Gene/Insert name: DGCR8 shRNA (alt name: DGCR8)
  Species: M. musculus (mouse)
  Entrez Gene: Dgcr8 (a.k.a. D16H22S1742E, D16H22S788E, D16Wis2, Gy1, N41, Vo59c07, mir-1306)
  Cloning method: Restriction Enzyme
  Sequencing primers: 5′ pLXSN5'
Terms and licenses: Academic/Nonprofit Terms; Industry Terms: Not Available to Industry
Depositor comments: shRNA sequence: GATCCCCCCA ATGATGACCA AGATTATTCA AGAGATAATC TTGGTCATCA TTGGTTTTTG GAAC
How to cite: pSuper mouse DGCR8-1 was a gift from Tyler Jacks (Addgene plasmid # 14772 ; http://n2t.net/addgene:14772 ; RRID:Addgene_14772)
